Addgene plasmid #72968: pBP-SJM903
Purpose: Level 0 - SJM903 promoter (5' CTAT/3' GTAC fusion)
Depositing lab: Paul Freemont. Depositing organization: Imperial College London. Publication: EcoFlex: A Multifunctional MoClo Kit for E. coli Synthetic Biology. Moore SJ, Lai HE, Kelwick RJ, Chee SM, Bell DJ, Polizzi KM, Freemont PS. ACS Synth Biol. 2016 May 2. 10.1021/acssynbio.6b00031 PubMed 27096716.
Backbone
  Vector backbone: pSB1C3
  Backbone manufacturer: iGEM
  Backbone size w/o insert (bp): 3036
  Vector type: Synthetic Biology
Growth in bacteria
  Bacterial resistance: Chloramphenicol, 25 μg/mL
  Growth temperature: 37°C
  Growth strain: JM109
  Copy number: High Copy
Gene/Insert
  Gene/Insert name: SJM903 promoter
  Species: Synthetic
  Mutation: CAT gene - C435G (nucleotide) - silent mutagenesis to remove BsmBI site
  Cloning method: Restriction Enzyme; 5′ cloning site Unknown (unknown if destroyed); 3′ cloning site Unknown (unknown if destroyed)
  Sequencing primers: 5′ VF2 (5' tgccacctgacgtctaagaa 3'); 3′ VR (5' attaccgcctttgagtgagc 3')
Terms and licenses: Academic/Nonprofit Terms; Industry Terms: Not Available to Industry
How to cite: pBP-SJM903 was a gift from Paul Freemont (Addgene plasmid # 72968 ; http://n2t.net/addgene:72968 ; RRID:Addgene_72968)
