[The description below was written by a language model from this plasmid's Addgene catalogue record.]
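Description:
pBP-SJM903 is a Level 0 part plasmid from the EcoFlex kit, a MoClo (modular cloning, Golden Gate-style) toolkit for synthetic biology in Escherichia coli. It is built on the iGEM pSB1C3 backbone, listed as about 3 kb without the insert. The plasmid is maintained at high copy in E. coli and selected with chloramphenicol. The chloramphenicol acetyltransferase (CAT) gene carries a silent C435G nucleotide change that removes an internal BsmBI site. This domestication step keeps the backbone from being cut when type IIS restriction enzymes are used in hierarchical assembly.

The payload is the synthetic SJM903 promoter, stored as a standardised basic part. It is flanked by defined four-base fusion sites, CTAT on the 5' side and GTAC on the 3' side. In a MoClo scheme, type IIS digestion releases a part with specific overhangs like these, which fix its position and orientation in a one-pot assembly. The overhangs here place the promoter at the start of a transcription unit, where it can be ligated in order to downstream Level 0 parts such as ribosome binding sites, coding sequences and terminators. The record does not give the promoter's strength, regulation or derivation, and it does not state the cloning sites used to install the part. No feature table is provided, so the origin of replication and other backbone elements are not itemised.

The plasmid serves as a source of a reusable promoter module for building expression cassettes and multigene constructs in E. coli.
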