>Addgene plasmid #72968 | pBP-SJM903 | addgene partial sequence | sequence record 140578 | RNAde-BB-1F 5'-tgccacctgacgtctaagaa-3'
ATAGGCGTATCACGAGGCAGAATTTCAGATAAAAAAAATCCTTAGCTTTCGCTAAGGATGATTTCTGGAA
TTCGCGGCCGCTTCTAGAACGTCTCAATCTGGTCTCACTATCTTATAGCTAGCTCAGTCCTTGGGATTAT
GCTAGCGTACAGAGACCAGATCTTTTAACTTTAAGAAGGAGATATACATATGCGTAAAGGAGAAGAACTT
TTCACTGGAGTTGTCCCAATTCTTGTTGAATTAGATGGTGATGTTAATGGGCACAAATTTTCTGTCAGTG
GAGAGGGTGAAGGTGATGCAACATACGGAAAACTTACCCTTAAATTTATTTGCACTACTGGAAAACTACC
TGTTCCATGGCCAACACTTGTCACTACTTTCGGTTATGGTGTTCAATGCTTTGCGAGATACCCAGATCAT
ATGAAACAGCATGACTTTTTCAAGAGTGCCATGCCCGAAGGTTATGTACAGGAAAGAACTATATTTTTCA
AAGATGACGGGAACTACAAGACACGTGCTGAAGTCAAGTTTGAAGGTGATACCCTTGTTAATAGAATCGA
GTTAAAAGGTATTGATTTTAAAGAAGATGGAAACATTCTTGGACACAAATTGGAATACAACTATAACTCA
CACAATGTATACATCATGGCAGACAAACAAAAGAATGGAATCAAAGTTAACTTCAAAATTAGACACAACA
TTGAAGATGGAAGCGTTCAACTAGCAGACCATTATCAACAAAATACTCCAATTGGCGATGGCCCTGTCCT
TTTACCAGACAACCATTACCTGTCCACACAATCTGCCCTTTCGAAAGATCCCAACGAAAAGAGAGATCAC
ATGGTCCTTCTTGAGTT
