>Addgene plasmid #72968 | pBP-SJM903 | addgene partial sequence | sequence record 141132 | RNAde-BB-2R 5'-attaccgcctttgagtgagc -3'
CGAGCGCAGCGAGTCAGTGAGCGAGGAAGCCTGCATAACGCGAAGTAATCTTTTCGGTTTTAAAGAAAAA
GGGCAGGGTGGTGACACCTTGCCCTTTTTTGCCGGACTGCAGCGTCTCTGGCAAACATATAAACGCAGAA
AGGCCCACCCGAAGGTGAGCCAGTGTGACTCTAGTAGAGAGCGTTCACCGACAAACAACAGATAAAACGA
AAGGCCCAGTCTTTCGACTGAGCCTTTCGTTTTATTTGATGCCTGGTCGATTATTTGTATAGTTCATCCA
TGCCATGTGTAATCCCAGCAGCTGTTACAAACTCAAGAAGGACCATGTGATCTCTCTTTTCGTTGGGATC
TTTCGAAAGGGCAGATTGTGTGGACAGGTAATGGTTGTCTGGTAAAAGGACAGGGCCATCGCCAATTGGA
GTATTTTGTTGATAATGGTCTGCTAGTTGAACGCTTCCATCTTCAATGTTGTGTCTAATTTTGAAGTTAA
CTTTGATTCCATTCTTTTGTTTGTCTGCCATGATGTATACATTGTGTGAGTTATAGTTGTATTCCAATTT
GTGTCCAAGAATGTTTCCATCTTCTTTAAAATCAATACCTTTTAACTCGATTCTATTAACAAGGGTATCA
CCTTCAAACTTGACTTCAGCACGTGTCTTGTAGTTCCCGTCATCTTTGAAAAATATAGTTCTTTCCTGTA
CATAACCTTCGGGCATGGCACTCTTGAAAAAGTCATGCTGTTTCATATGATCTGGGTATCTCGCAAAGCA
TTGAACACCATAACCGAAAGTAGTGACAAGTGTTGGCCATGGAACAGGTAGTTTTCCAGTAGTGCAAATA
AATTTAA
